>Addgene plasmid #146900 | pAc5.1B-lambdaN-HA-DmCup_1-417-Y342AL347A_M | depositor full sequence | sequence record 289347 | Full Sequence
CTTCAAGGAATTAATTCTATATTCTAAAAACACAAATGATACTTCTAAAAAAAATCATGAATGGCATCAA
CTCTGAATCAAATCTTTGCAGATGCACCTACTTCTCATTTCCACTGTCACATCATTTTTCCAGATCTCGC
TGCCTGTTATGTGGCCCACAAACCAAGACACGTTTTATGGCCATTAAAGCTGGCTGATCGTCGCCAAACA
CCAAATACATATCAATATGTACATTCGAGAAAGAAGCGATCAAAGAAGCGTCTTCGGGCGAGTAGGAGAA
TGCGGAGGAGAAGGAGAACGAGCTGATCTAGTATCTCTCCACAATCCAATGCCAACTGACCAACTGGCCA
TATTCGGAGCAATTTGAAGCCAATTTCCATCGCCTGGCGATCGCTCCATTCTTGGCTATATGTTTTTCAC
CGTTCCCGGGGCCATTTTCAAAGACTCGTCGGTAAGATAAGATTGTGTCACTCGCTGTCTCTCTTCATTT
GTCGAAGAATGCTGAGGAATTTCGCGATGACGTCGGCGAGTATTTTGAAGAATGAGAATAATTTGTATTT
ATACGAAAATCAGTTAGTGGAATTTTCTACAAAAACATGTTATCTATAGATAATTTTGTTGCAAAATATG
TTGACTATGACAAAGATTGTATGTATATACCTTTAATGTATTCTCATTTTCTTATGTATTTATAATGGCA
ATGATGATACTGATGATATTTTAAGATGATGCCAGACCACAGGCTGATTTCTGCGTCTTTTGCCGAACGC
AGTGCATGTGCGGTTGTTGTTTTTTGGAATAGTTTCAATTTTCGGACTGTCCGCTTTGATTTCAGTTTCT
TGGCTTATTCAAAAAGCAAAGTAAAGCCAAAAAAGCGAGATGGCAATACCAAATGCGGCAAAACGGTAGT
GGAAGGAAAGGGGTGCGGGGCAGCGGAAGGAAGGGTGGGGCGGGGCGTGGCGGGGTCTGTGGCTGGGCGC
GACGTCACCGACGTTGGAGCCACTCCTTTGACCATGTGTGCGTGTGTGTATTATTCGTGTCTCGCCACTC
GCCGGTTGTTTTTTTCTTTTTATCTCGCTCTCTCTAGCGCCATCTCGTACGCATGCTCAACGCACCGCAT
GTTGCCGTGTCCTTTATGCGTCATTTTGGCTCGAAATAGGCAATTATTTAAACAAAGATTAGTCAACGAA
AACGCTAAAATAAATAAGTCTACAATATGGTTACTTATTGCCATGTGTGTGCAGCCAACGATAGCAACAA
AAGCAACAACACAGTGGCTTTCCCTCTTTCACTTTTTGTTTGCAAGCGCGTGCGAGCAAGACGGCACGAC
CGGCAAACGCAATTACGCTGACAAAGAGCAGACGAAGTTTTGGCCGAAAAACATCAAGGCGCCTGATACG
AATGCATTTGCAATAACAATTGCGATATTTAATATTGTTTATGAAGCTGTTTGACTTCAAAACACACAAA
AAAAAAAATAAAACAAATTATTTGAAAGAGAATTAGGAATCGGACAGCTTATCGTTACGGGCTAACAGCA
CACCGAGACGAAATAGCTTACCTGACGTCACAGCCTCTGGAAGAACTGCCGCCAAGCAGAGAGAGAGAGA
AAAAGAGGGAGAGCAGCTTAGACCGCATGTGCTTGTGTGTGAGGCGTCTCTCTCTTCGTCTCCTGTTTGC
GCAAACGCATAGACTGCACTGAGAAAATCGATTACCTATTTTTTATGAATGAATATTTGCACTATTACTA
TTCAAAACTATTAAGATAGCAATCACATTCAATAGCCAAATACTATACCACCTGAGCGATGCAACGAAAT
GATCAATTTGAGCAAAAATGCTGCATATTTAGGACGGCATCATTATAGAAATGCTTCTTGCTGTGTACTT
TTCTCTCGTCTGGCAGCTGTTTCGCCGTTATTGTTAAAACCGGCTTAAGTTAGGTGTGTTTTCTACGACT
AGTGATGCCCCTACTAGAAGATGTGTGTTGCACAAATGTCCCTGAATAACCAATTTGAAGTGCAGATAGC
AGTAAACGTAAGCTAATATGAATATTATTTAACTGTAATGTTTTAATATCGCTGGACATTACTAATAAAC
CCACTATAAACACATGTACATATGTATGTTTTGGCATACAATGAGTAGTTGGGGAAAAAATGTGTAAAAG
CACCGTGACCATCACAGCATAAAGATAACCAGCTGAAGTATCGAATATGAGTAACCCCCAAATTGAATCA
CATGCCGCAACTGATAGGACCCATGGAAGTACACTCTTCATGGCGATATACAAGACACACACAAGCACGA
ACACCCAGTTGCGGAGGAAATTCTCCGTAAATGAAAACCCAATCGGCGAACAATTCATACCCATATATGG
TAAAAGTTTTGAACGCGACTTGAGAGCGGAGAGCATTGCGGCTGATAAGGTTTTAGCGCTAAGCGGGCTT
TATAAAACGGGCTGCGGGACCAGTTTTCATATCACTACCGTTTGAGTTCTTGTGCTGTGTGGATACTCCT
CCCGACACAAAGCCGCTCCATCAGCCAGCAGTCGTCTAATCCAGAGACCCCGGATCGGGGTACCAACATG
GACGCACAAACACGACGACGTGAGCGTCGCGCTGAGAAACAAGCTCAATGGAAAGCTGCAAACGGTGGAT
CTCCTCCACATATGGCTTACCCATACGATGTTCCAGATTACGCTCCTCCAAGCTTGAATTCTGCAGATAT
CATGGACCCTATGAAAGAGGAGGCGATCGAATTGAATGGCCATGCTATGCAAATGGCCGAAGCTGAGCAA
GAAAATGGCGCTGGCGCCCTGAAAATTGCCACCAATGCGGGTGCAACCGATCGTCCAGCGCATCAGCAGC
TTCCGCTGCCAGTCGAAGATCAGCAGGATGAGGTGCTGACCCCCGCTGAGAAGGGCAAGTTCGAGTACCC
GCCCCCTCCACCGCCACCAACTCCAGTCCAGGCTCCGCTAGCCACCAAGGCCACCGCTCTGAATGCCAGT
CAAGAGCATGACGACGACGAGGCCAACTCCGAGAAGTGGGAGGATCCGTGCGCTCCGCCCCCGCCTCCTC
CGCTGCCGACTAGCGCTTTCCTGGCCACCGGACTGGGCTACCTCAAGCTGCCCGCCTTCAAGCTGAAGGA
CGCACTGGAGAAGGCCATCACCAAGTTGGAGGCCAACAAGCGGACGCTAAAGGCCAGCCCTGAGTCTTCT
CGTTCCATCAAAAACAAGAATGTGGTGGCCCTGGAGATGTTACCCAGGCGCTCAAACCCAGAAACGATCG
GCGATGGATCCATGTTGGCATCCACATCCACGGCTGTTATGCTGCAGACCAAAAAGCCCGCCGTTATTGT
GGAGATGGAGAGGCGTTGTAAGATCATCAATTTACTGGCCAAACAGAATCAAATCCTCGAATCCATTTCG
GGGGAGGCCATTCCGATGCATGGACCCTCGAAGCATCTGCACGAGGACGAGGGTCTGACCCTGCAAGTTC
TCTCGGCCCGAGCATCCACACCGTACACACAGCCCTCCAGCATGTTGTCCTGCACGGCCGTTAGTTGTGA
CCTGGAGCACGATTCGCCGCGGAAGCAAGTGGCCAGCAAGGAGGCCGTGCCGGAGCAGCAGTCTAGTCAG
GTGCAGCAAAAGCGTCCACCCAGCACAGGCATTCACAAGCCAGGAAGTCTGCGAGCACCCAAGGCTGTTC
GTCCTACTACTGCTCCGGTGGTCAGCAGCAAGCCGGTCAAGAGCGCTACCCGCTCCCGCGCGATGGACAT
TCGCAACGGGATGTTCAATGCCCTGATGCACAGGTCCAAGGAGAGCTTTGTGATGCCTCGCATCGCCACC
TGCGACGACATTGAGTTGGAGGGAAGGCTTCGCCGCATGAATATTTGGCGCACCTCGGACGGCACAAGAT
TCCGGACCCGCTCCACCACAGCTAACTTAAACATGAACAACAACAACAACAATGAGTGCATGTGAGGCGG
CCGCTCGAGTCTAGAGGGCCCGCGGTTCGAAGGTAAGCCTATCCCTAACCCTCTCCTCGGTCTCGATTCT
ACGCGTACCGGTCATCATCACCATCACCATTGAGTTTAAACCCGCTGATCAGCCTCGACTGTGCCTTCTA
AGGCCTGAGCTCGCTGATCAGCCTCGATCGAGGATCCAGACATGATAAGATACATTGATGAGTTTGGACA
AACCACAACTAGAATGCAGTGAAAAAAATGCTTTATTTGTGAAATTTGTGATGCTATTGCTTTATTTGTA
ACCATTATAAGCTGCAATAAACAAGTTAACAACAACAATTGCATTCATTTTATGTTTCAGGTTCAGGGGG
AGGTGTGGGAGGTTTTTTAAAGCAAGTAAAACCTCTACAAATGTGGTATGGCTGATTATGATCAGTCGAC
CGATGCCCTTGAGAGCCTTCAACCCAGTCAGCTCCTTCCGGTGGGCGCGGGGCATGACTATCGTCGCCGC
ACTTATGACTGTCTTCTTTATCATGCAACTCGTAGGACAGGTGCCGGCAGCGCTCTGGGTCATTTTCGGC
GAGGACCGCTTTCGCTGGAGCGCGACGATGATCGGCCTGTCGCTTGCGGTATTCGGAATCTTGCACGCCC
TCGCTCAAGCCTTCGTCACTGGTCCCGCCACCAAACGTTTCGGCGAGAAGCAGGCCATTATCGCCGGCAT
GGCGGCCGACGCGCTGGGCTACGTCTTGCTGGCGTTCGCGACGCGAGGCTGGATGGCCTTCCCCATTATG
ATTCTTCTCGCTTCCGGCGGCATCGGGATGCCCGCGTTGCAGGCCATGCTGTCCAGGCAGGTAGATGACG
ACCATCAGGGACAGCTTCAAGGATCGCTCGCGGCTCTTACCAGCCAGCAAAAGGCCAGGAACCGTAAAAA
GGCCGCGTTGCTGGCGTTTTTCCATAGGCTCCGCCCCCCTGACGAGCATCACAAAAATCGACGCTCAAGT
CAGAGGTGGCGAAACCCGACAGGACTATAAAGATACCAGGCGTTTCCCCCTGGAAGCTCCCTCGTGCGCT
CTCCTGTTCCGACCCTGCCGCTTACCGGATACCTGTCCGCCTTTCTCCCTTCGGGAAGCGTGGCGCTTTC
TCAATGCTCACGCTGTAGGTATCTCAGTTCGGTGTAGGTCGTTCGCTCCAAGCTGGGCTGTGTGCACGAA
CCCCCCGTTCAGCCCGACCGCTGCGCCTTATCCGGTAACTATCGTCTTGAGTCCAACCCGGTAAGACACG
ACTTATCGCCACTGGCAGCAGCCACTGGTAACAGGATTAGCAGAGCGAGGTATGTAGGCGGTGCTACAGA
GTTCTTGAAGTGGTGGCCTAACTACGGCTACACTAGAAGGACAGTATTTGGTATCTGCGCTCTGCTGAAG
CCAGTTACCTTCGGAAAAAGAGTTGGTAGCTCTTGATCCGGCAAACAAACCACCGCTGGTAGCGGTGGTT
TTTTTGTTTGCAAGCAGCAGATTACGCGCAGAAAAAAAGGATCTCAAGAAGATCCTTTGATCTTTTCTAC
GGGGTCTGACGCTCAGTGGAACGAAAACTCACGTTAAGGGATTTTGGTCATGAGATTATCAAAAAGGATC
TTCACCTAGATCCTTTTAAATTAAAAATGAAGTTTTAAATCAATCTAAAGTATATATGAGTAAACTTGGT
CTGACAGTTACCAATGCTTAATCAGTGAGGCACCTATCTCAGCGATCTGTCTATTTCGTTCATCCATAGT
TGCCTGACTCCCCGTCGTGTAGATAACTACGATACGGGAGGGCTTACCATCTGGCCCCAGTGCTGCAATG
ATACCGCGAGACCCACGCTCACCGGCTCCAGATTTATCAGCAATAAACCAGCCAGCCGGAAGGGCCGAGC
GCAGAAGTGGTCCTGCAACTTTATCCGCCTCCATCCAGTCTATTAATTGTTGCCGGGAAGCTAGAGTAAG
TAGTTCGCCAGTTAATAGTTTGCGCAACGTTGTTGCCATTGCTGCAGGCATCGTGGTGTCACGCTCGTCG
TTTGGTATGGCTTCATTCAGCTCCGGTTCCCAACGATCAAGGCGAGTTACATGATCCCCCATGTTGTGCA
AAAAAGCGGTTAGCTCCTTCGGTCCTCCGATCGTTGTCAGAAGTAAGTTGGCCGCAGTGTTATCACTCAT
GGTTATGGCAGCACTGCATAATTCTCTTACTGTCATGCCATCCGTAAGATGCTTTTCTGTGACTGGTGAG
TACTCAACCAAGTCATTCTGAGAATAGTGTATGCGGCGACCGAGTTGCTCTTGCCCGGCGTCAACACGGG
ATAATACCGCGCCACATAGCAGAACTTTAAAAGTGCTCATCATTGGAAAACGTTCTTCGGGGCGAAAACT
CTCAAGGATCTTACCGCTGTTGAGATCCAGTTCGATGTAACCCACTCGTGCACCCAACTGATCTTCAGCA
TCTTTTACTTTCACCAGCGTTTCTGGGTGAGCAAAAACAGGAAGGCAAAATGCCGCAAAAAAGGGAATAA
GGGCGACACGGAAATGTTGAATACTCATACTCTTCCTTTTTCAATATTATTGAAGCATTTATCAGGGTTA
TTGTCTCATGAGCGGATACATATTTGAATGTATTTAGAAAAATAAACAAATAGGGGTTCCGCGCACATTT
CCCCGAAAAGTGCCACCTGACGTCTAAGAAACCATTATTATCATGACATTAACCTATAAAAATAGGCGTA
TCACGAGGCCCTTTCGT
Features (pLannotate 1.2.2; 11 found; start..end, strand, type, name):
     56..2568    +  promoter       Ac5 promoter: Drosophila melanogaster actin 5C promoter
   2588..2653    +  CDS            N (fragment): REGN_LAMBD - Experimental evidence at protein level: Swiss-Prot protein existence level 1. Plays a role as a transcriptional antitermination factor that allows the virus to initiate its lytic phase. Activates expression of the delayed viral early genes by modifying host RNA polymerase (RNAP) into a form that is resistant to termination signals. This antitermination function requires the host NusA protein which serves to stabilize the interaction between antitermination protein N and host RNA polymerase. From Escherichia phage lambda (Bacteriophage lambda).
   2678..2704    +  CDS            3xHA (fragment): three tandem HA epitope tags
   2777..3982    +  CDS            cup (fragment): CUP_DROME - Also known as fs(2)cup. Experimental evidence at protein level: Swiss-Prot protein existence level 1. Adapter protein that plays a central role in localization of transcripts in the oocyte and in young embryos (PubMed:9118812). Maintains RNA targets in a repressed state by promoting their deadenylation and protects deadenylated mRNAs from further degradation (PubMed:21937713). Binds to and recruits eIF-4E to the 3'-UTR of some mRNA targets which prevents interaction between eIF4E1 and eIF4G (PubMed:14685270, PubMed:15465908, PubMed:21081899). This may contribute to translational re
   4022..4063    +  CDS            V5 tag: epitope tag from simian virus 5
   4163..4297    -  polyA_signal   SV40 poly(A) signal: SV40 polyadenylation signal
   4320..4404    -  CDS            large T antigen (fragment): large T antigen from SV40 (simian virus 40)
   4405..4875    +  CDS            TcR (fragment): tetracycline efflux protein; tet; confers resistance to tetracycline
   4919..5507    -  rep_origin     ori: high-copy-number ColE1/pMB1/pBR322/pUC origin of replication
   5678..6538    -  CDS            AmpR: β-lactamase; bla; confers resistance to ampicillin, carbenicillin, and related antibiotics
   6539..6643    -  promoter       AmpR promoter: bla
