[The description below was written by a language model from this plasmid's Addgene catalogue record and pLannotate feature annotations shown in this document.]
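Description:
pAc5.1B-lambdaN-HA-DmCup_1-417-Y342AL347A_M is a 6,737 nt insect expression plasmid for producing a tagged, mutated N-terminal fragment of the Drosophila melanogaster protein Cup. The catalogue lists the backbone as unknown, although the name and annotated features point to a pAc5.1B-type vector. Expression is driven by the constitutive D. melanogaster actin 5C (Ac5) promoter, and an SV40 polyadenylation signal lies downstream of the coding region. In bacteria the plasmid is maintained through a ColE1/pUC-type origin and selected with ampicillin via the AmpR (β-lactamase) gene and its own promoter. The origin is annotated as high-copy, whereas the catalogue records the plasmid as low copy. Short fragments annotated as tetracycline resistance and SV40 large T antigen appear to be nonfunctional backbone remnants.

The open reading frame begins with a short fragment of the bacteriophage lambda N protein, followed by an HA epitope (annotated as a partial match to 3xHA) and then Cup residues 1–417 carrying the Y342A and L347A substitutions. The record does not state what these substitutions do. The λN peptide is an RNA-binding element that recognises BoxB hairpins, so a fusion of this kind is normally used in tethering assays, where the protein is recruited to a BoxB-containing reporter mRNA and its effects on that transcript are measured. This fits the associated publication, which concerns Cup promoting deadenylation and inhibiting decapping of its mRNA targets. A vector-derived V5 tag is annotated downstream of the insert, but the record does not show whether it is translated in frame with the fusion. The HA tag allows detection or immunoprecipitation of the fusion protein.
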