Addgene plasmid #146900: pAc5.1B-lambdaN-HA-DmCup_1-417-Y342AL347A_M
Purpose: Insect Expression of DmCup_1-417-Y342AL347A
Depositing lab: Elisa Izaurralde. Depositing organization: Max Planck Institute for Developmental Biology. Publication: CUP promotes deadenylation and inhibits decapping of mRNA targets. Igreja C, Izaurralde E. Genes Dev. 2011 Sep 15;25(18):1955-67. doi: 10.1101/gad.17136311. PubMed 21937713.
Backbone
  Vector backbone: Unknown
  Vector type: Insect Expression
Growth in bacteria
  Bacterial resistance: Ampicillin, 100 μg/mL
  Growth temperature: 37°C
  Growth strain: DH5alpha
  Copy number: Low Copy
Gene/Insert
  Gene/Insert name: DmCup_1-417-Y342AL347A
  Species: D. melanogaster (fly)
  Entrez Gene: cup (a.k.a. Dmel_CG11181, CG11181, CUP, Cup, DmCup, Dmel\CG11181, fs(1)cup, fs(2)cup, i239)
  Cloning method: Unknown
Terms and licenses: Academic/Nonprofit Terms; Industry Terms: Not Available to Industry
Depositor comments: Sequence according to the sequence given by NCBI: AF004917.1 Plasmids from this collection were made available to the research community and donated after the lab closed. Please note that the sequence provided by the depositing laboratory may be theoretical/predicted or based on Sanger sequencing results. There may be discrepancies between sequencing results obtained by Addgene and the depositor sequence. If an Addgene verified sequence is not available, please contact before placing your order to request that our lab fully sequence the plasmid.
How to cite: pAc5.1B-lambdaN-HA-DmCup_1-417-Y342AL347A_M was a gift from Elisa Izaurralde (Addgene plasmid # 146900 ; http://n2t.net/addgene:146900 ; RRID:Addgene_146900)
